>Addgene plasmid #82770 | pDONR223_ATF2_p.T339A | addgene full sequence | sequence record 161856 | Addgene NGS result
CTTTCCTGCGTTATCCCCTGATTCTGTGGATAACCGTATTACCGCCTTTGAGTGAGCTGATACCGCTCGC
CGCAGCCGAACGACCGAGCGCAGCGAGTCAGTGAGCGAGGAAGCGGAAGAGCGCCCAATACGCAAACCGC
CTCTCCCCGCGCGTTGGCCGATTCATTAATGCAGCTGGCACGACAGGTTTCCCGACTGGAAAGCGGGCAG
TGAGCGCAACGCAATTAATACGCGTACCGCTAGCCAGGAAGAGTTTGTAGAAACGCAAAAAGGCCATCCG
TCAGGATGGCCTTCTGCTTAGTTTGATGCCTGGCAGTTTATGGCGGGCGTCCTGCCCGCCACCCTCCGGG
CCGTTGCTTCACAACGTTCAAATCCGCTCCCGGCGGATTTGTCCTACTCAGGAGAGCGTTCACCGACAAA
CAACAGATAAAACGAAAGGCCCAGTCTTCCGACTGAGCCTTTCGTTTTATTTGATGCCTGGCAGTTCCCT
ACTCTCGCGTTAACGCTAGCATGGATGTTTTCCCAGTCACGACGTTGTAAAACGACGGCCAGTCTTAAGC
TCGGGCCCCAAATAATGATTTTATTTTGACTGATAGTGACCTGTTCGTTGCAACAAATTGATGAGCAATG
CTTTTTTATAATGCCAACTTTGTACAAAAAAGTTGGCACCATGAAATTCAAGTTACATGTGAATTCTGCC
AGGCAATACAAGGACCTGTGGAATATGAGTGATGACAAACCCTTTCTATGTACTGCGCCTGGATGTGGCC
AGCGTTTTACCAACGAGGATCATTTGGCTGTCCATAAACATAAACATGAGATGACACTGAAATTTGGTCC
AGCACGTAATGACAGTGTCATTGTGGCTGATCAGACCCCAACACCAACAAGATTCTTGAAAAACTGTGAA
GAAGTGGGTTTGTTTAATGAGTTGGCGAGTCCATTTGAGAATGAATTCAAGAAAGCTTCAGAAGATGACA
TTAAAAAAATGCCTCTAGATTTATCCCCTCTTGCAACACCTATCATAAGAAGCAAAATTGAGGAGCCTTC
TGTTGTAGAAACAACTCACCAGGATAGTCCTTTACCTCACCCAGAGTCTACTACCAGTGATGAGAAGGAA
GTACCATTGGCACAAACTGCACAGCCCACATCAGCTATTGTTCGTCCAGCATCATTACAGGTTCCCAATG
TGCTGCTTACAAGTTCTGACTCAAGTGTAATTATTCAGCAGGCAGTACCTTCACCAACCTCAAGTACTGT
AATCACCCAGGCACCATCCTCTAACAGGCCAATTGTCCCTGTACCAGGCCCATTTCCTCTTCTGTTACAT
CTTCCTAATGGACAAACCATGCCTGTTGCTATTCCTGCATCAATTACAAGTTCTAATGTGCATGTTCCAG
CTGCAGTCCCACTCGTTCGACCAGTCACCATGGTGCCTAGTGTTCCAGGAATCCCAGGTCCTTCCTCTCC
CCAACCAGTACAGTCAGAAGCAAAAATGAGATTAAAAGCTGCTTTGACCCAGCAACATCCTCCAGTTACC
AATGGTGATACTGTCAAAGGTCATGGTAGCGGATTGGTTAGGACTCAGTCAGAGGAATCTCGACCGCAGT
CATTACAACAGCCAGCCACATCCACTACAGAAACTCCGGCTTCTCCAGCTCACACAACTCCACAGACCCA
AAGTGCAAGTGGTCGTCGGAGAAGAGCAGCTAACGAAGATCCTGATGAAAAAAGGAGAAAGTTTTTAGAG
CGAAATAGAGCAGCAGCTTCAAGATGCCGACAAAAAAGGAAAGTCTGGGTTCAGTCTTTAGAGAAGAAAG
CTGAAGACTTGAGTTCATTAAATGGTCAGCTGCAGAGTGAAGTCACCCTGCTGAGAAATGAAGTGGCACA
GCTGAAACAGCTTCTTCTGGCTCATAAAGATTGCCCTGTAACCGCCATGCAGAAGAAATCTGGCTATCAT
ACTGCTGATAAAGATGATAGTTCAGAAGACATTTCAGTGCCGAGTAGTCCACATACAGAAGCTATACAGC
ATAGTTCGGTCAGCACATCCAATGGAGTCAGTTCAACCTCCAAGGCAGAAGCTGTAGCCACTTCAGTCCT
CACCCAGATGGCGGACCAGAGTACAGAGCCTGCTCTTTCACAGATCGTTATGGCTCCTTCCTCCCAGTCA
CAGCCCTCAGGAAGTTGATTGCCAACTTTCTTGTACAAAGTTGGCATTATAAGAAAGCATTGCTTATCAA
TTTGTTGCAACGAACAGGTCACTATCAGTCAAAATAAAATCATTATTTGCCATCCAGCTGATATCCCCTA
TAGTGAGTCGTATTACATGGTCATAGCTGTTTCCTGGCAGCTCTGGCCCGTGTCTCAAAATCTCTGATGT
TACATTGCACAAGATAAAAATATATCATCATGCCTCCTCTAGACCAGCCAGGACAGAAATGCCTCGACTT
CGCTGCTACCCAAGGTTGCCGGGTGACGCACACCGTGGAAACGGATGAAGGCACGAACCCAGTGGACATA
AGCCTGTTCGGTTCGTAAGCTGTAATGCAAGTAGCGTATGCGCTCACGCAACTGGTCCAGAACCTTGACC
GAACGCAGCGGTGGTAACGGCGCAGTGGCGGTTTTCATGGCTTGTTATGACTGTTTTTTTGGGGTACAGT
CTATGCCTCGGGCATCCAAGCAGCAAGCGCGTTACGCCGTGGGTCGATGTTTGATGTTATGGAGCAGCAA
CGATGTTACGCAGCAGGGCAGTCGCCCTAAAACAAAGTTAAACATTATGAGGGAAGCGGTGATCGCCGAA
GTATCGACTCAACTATCAGAGGTAGTTGGCGTCATCGAGCGCCATCTCGAACCGACGTTGCTGGCCGTAC
ATTTGTACGGCTCCGCAGTGGATGGCGGCCTGAAGCCACACAGTGATATTGATTTGCTGGTTACGGTGAC
CGTAAGGCTTGATGAAACAACGCGGCGAGCTTTGATCAACGACCTTTTGGAAACTTCGGCTTCCCCTGGA
GAGAGCGAGATTCTCCGCGCTGTAGAAGTCACCATTGTTGTGCACGACGACATCATTCCGTGGCGTTATC
CAGCTAAGCGCGAACTGCAATTTGGAGAATGGCAGCGCAATGACATTCTTGCAGGTATCTTCGAGCCAGC
CACGATCGACATTGATCTGGCTATCTTGCTGACAAAAGCAAGAGAACATAGCGTTGCCTTGGTAGGTCCA
GCGGCGGAGGAACTCTTTGATCCGGTTCCTGAACAGGATCTATTTGAGGCGCTAAATGAAACCTTAACGC
TATGGAACTCGCCGCCCGACTGGGCTGGCGATGAGCGAAATGTAGTGCTTACGTTGTCCCGCATTTGGTA
CAGCGCAGTAACCGGCAAAATCGCGCCGAAGGATGTCGCTGCCGACTGGGCAATGGAGCGCCTGCCGGCC
CAGTATCAGCCCGTCATACTTGAAGCTAGACAGGCTTATCTTGGACAAGAAGAAGATCGCTTGGCCTCGC
GCGCAGATCAGTTGGAAGAATTTGTCCACTACGTGAAAGGCGAGATCACCAAGGTAGTCGGCAAATAACC
CTCGAGCCACCCATGACCAAAATCCCTTAACGTGAGTTACGCGTCGTTCCACTGAGCGTCAGACCCCGTA
GAAAAGATCAAAGGATCTTCTTGAGATCCTTTTTTTCTGCGCGTAATCTGCTGCTTGCAAACAAAAAAAC
CACCGCTACCAGCGGTGGTTTGTTTGCCGGATCAAGAGCTACCAACTCTTTTTCCGAAGGTAACTGGCTT
CAGCAGAGCGCAGATACCAAATACTGTTCTTCTAGTGTAGCCGTAGTTAGGCCACCACTTCAAGAACTCT
GTAGCACCGCCTACATACCTCGCTCTGCTAATCCTGTTACCAGTGGCTGCTGCCAGTGGCGATAAGTCGT
GTCTTACCGGGTTGGACTCAAGACGATAGTTACCGGATAAGGCGCAGCGGTCGGGCTGAACGGGGGGTTC
GTGCACACAGCCCAGCTTGGAGCGAACGACCTACACCGAACTGAGATACCTACAGCGTGAGCTATGAGAA
AGCGCCACGCTTCCCGAAGGGAGAAAGGCGGACAGGTATCCGGTAAGCGGCAGGGTCGGAACAGGAGAGC
GCACGAGGGAGCTTCCAGGGGGAAACGCCTGGTATCTTTATAGTCCTGTCGGGTTTCGCCACCTCTGACT
TGAGCGTCGATTTTTGTGATGCTCGTCAGGGGGGCGGAGCCTATGGAAAAACGCCAGCAACGCGGCCTTT
TTACGGTTCCTGGCCTTTTGCTGGCCTTTTGCTCACATGTT
Features (pLannotate 1.2.2; 12 found; start..end, strand, type, name):
    121..213     +  CDS            lacI (fragment): lac repressor; lacI; The lac repressor binds to the lac operator to inhibit transcription in E. coli. This inhibition can be relieved by adding lactose or isopropyl-β-D-thiogalactopyranoside (IPTG).
    268..295     -  terminator     rrnB T2 terminator: transcription terminator T2 from the E. coli rrnB gene
    427..470     +  terminator     rrnB T1 terminator: Escherichia coli rrnB; transcription terminator T1 from the E. coli rrnB gene
    517..553     -  CDS            lacZα (fragment): LacZα fragment of β-galactosidase; lacZ fragment
    570..665     +  protein_bind   attL3: mutant version of attL; recombination site for the Gateway® LR reaction LR Clonase™
    671..2185    +  CDS            ATF2: ATF2_HUMAN - Also known as CREB2, CREBP1. Experimental evidence at protein level: Swiss-Prot protein existence level 1. Transcriptional activator which regulates the transcription of various genes, including those involved in anti-apoptosis, cell growth, and DNA damage response. Dependent on its binding partner, binds to CRE (cAMP response element) consensus sequences (5'-TGACGTCA- 3') or to AP-1 (activator protein 1) consensus sequences (5'-TGACTCA- 3'). In the nucleus, contributes to global transcription and the DNA damage response, in addition to specific transcriptional activities that are
   2193..2288    -  protein_bind   attL3: mutant version of attL; recombination site for the Gateway® LR reaction LR Clonase™
   2307..2325    -  promoter       T7 promoter: promoter for bacteriophage T7 RNA polymerase
   2515..2538    +  promoter       Pc promoter (fragment): intI1 (promoter lies within the coding sequence); class 1 integron promoter
   2714..2770    +  CDS            GmR (fragment): gentamycin acetyltransferase; aacC1; confers resistance to gentamycin
   2777..3568    +  CDS            SmR: aminoglycoside adenylyltransferase (Murphy, 1985); aadA; confers resistance to spectinomycin and streptomycin
   3661..4249    +  rep_origin     ori: high-copy-number ColE1/pMB1/pBR322/pUC origin of replication
