[The description below was written by a language model from this plasmid's Addgene catalogue record and pLannotate feature annotations shown in this document.]
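Description:
pDONR223_ATF2_p.T339A is a Gateway entry clone built on the Invitrogen pDONR223 backbone. It carries the human ATF2 open reading frame (reference transcript NM_001880) with a threonine-to-alanine substitution at residue 339. It is a small (about 4.3 kb) bacterial plasmid maintained at high copy through a ColE1/pUC-type origin. Selection is with spectinomycin, through the aadA aminoglycoside adenylyltransferase gene (SmR). An integron-derived Pc promoter fragment and a remnant of a gentamicin resistance gene lie upstream of that marker. Short lacI and lacZα fragments are also annotated but are backbone remnants with no functional role.

The ATF2 coding sequence is flanked on both sides by attL recombination sites in opposite orientations. The automated annotation labels both as an attL variant, but functionally they are the pair that allows directional transfer of the insert into attR-containing destination vectors by an LR Clonase reaction. The clone is in "closed" format, with a stop codon immediately following the ORF, so it suits native or N-terminally tagged expression but not C-terminal fusions. No promoter drives the insert in this vector. The rrnB T1 and T2 terminators upstream insulate the cassette from read-through transcription, and the T7 promoter lies just beyond the downstream attL site, on the strand opposite the insert.

ATF2 encodes a transcriptional activator that binds CRE or AP-1 sites depending on its partner, with roles in cell growth, anti-apoptosis and the DNA damage response. The plasmid belongs to the Target Accelerator Plasmid Collection, associated with high-throughput phenotyping of somatic mutations found in lung cancer. It serves as a shuttle source for moving this ATF2 variant into expression vectors for functional comparison.
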