Addgene plasmid #82770: pDONR223_ATF2_p.T339A
Purpose: Gateway Donor vector containing ATF2, part of the Target Accelerator Plasmid Collection.
Depositing lab: Jesse Boehm & Matthew Meyerson & David Root. Depositing organization: Broad Institute. Publication: High-throughput Phenotyping of Lung Cancer Somatic Mutations. Berger AH, Brooks AN, Wu X, Shrestha Y, Chouinard C, Piccioni F, Bagul M, Kamburov A, Imielinski M, Hogstrom L, Zhu C, Yang X, Pantel S, Sakai R, Watson J, Kaplan N, Campbell JD, Singh S, Root DE, Narayan R, Natoli T, Lahr DL, Tirosh I, Tamayo P, Getz G, Wong B, Doench J, Subramanian A, Golub TR, Meyerson M, Boehm JS. Cancer Cell. 2016 Aug 8;30(2):214-28. doi: 10.1016/j.ccell.2016.06.022. Epub 2016 Jul 28. PubMed 27478040.
Backbone
  Vector backbone: pDONR223
  Backbone manufacturer: Invitrogen
  Vector type: Gateway Entry vector
Growth in bacteria
  Bacterial resistance: Spectinomycin, 50 μg/mL
  Growth temperature: 37°C
  Growth strain: DH5alpha
  Copy number: High Copy
Gene/Insert
  Gene/Insert name: ATF2 (alt name: NM_001880)
  Species: H. sapiens (human)
  Mutation: T339A
  Entrez Gene: ATF2 (a.k.a. CRE-BP1, CREB-2, CREB2, HB16, TREB7)
  Promoter: None
  Cloning method: Gateway Cloning
  Sequencing primers: 5′ M13pUC-fwd; 3′ M13-Rev
Terms and licenses: Academic/Nonprofit Terms; Industry Terms: Not Available to Industry
Depositor comments: CLOSED (stop codon immediately follows insert)
How to cite: pDONR223_ATF2_p.T339A was a gift from Jesse Boehm & Matthew Meyerson & David Root (Addgene plasmid # 82770 ; http://n2t.net/addgene:82770 ; RRID:Addgene_82770)
