>Addgene plasmid #82770 | pDONR223_ATF2_p.T339A | depositor partial sequence | sequence record 157496 | Insert sequence
ATGAAATTCAAGTTACATGTGAATTCTGCCAGGCAATACAAGGACCTGTGGAATATGAGTGATGACAAAC
CCTTTCTATGTACTGCGCCTGGATGTGGCCAGCGTTTTACCAACGAGGATCATTTGGCTGTCCATAAACA
TAAACATGAGATGACACTGAAATTTGGTCCAGCACGTAATGACAGTGTCATTGTGGCTGATCAGACCCCA
ACACCAACAAGATTCTTGAAAAACTGTGAAGAAGTGGGTTTGTTTAATGAGTTGGCGAGTCCATTTGAGA
ATGAATTCAAGAAAGCTTCAGAAGATGACATTAAAAAAATGCCTCTAGATTTATCCCCTCTTGCAACACC
TATCATAAGAAGCAAAATTGAGGAGCCTTCTGTTGTAGAAACAACTCACCAGGATAGTCCTTTACCTCAC
CCAGAGTCTACTACCAGTGATGAGAAGGAAGTACCATTGGCACAAACTGCACAGCCCACATCAGCTATTG
TTCGTCCAGCATCATTACAGGTTCCCAATGTGCTGCTTACAAGTTCTGACTCAAGTGTAATTATTCAGCA
GGCAGTACCTTCACCAACCTCAAGTACTGTAATCACCCAGGCACCATCCTCTAACAGGCCAATTGTCCCT
GTACCAGGCCCATTTCCTCTTCTGTTACATCTTCCTAATGGACAAACCATGCCTGTTGCTATTCCTGCAT
CAATTACAAGTTCTAATGTGCATGTTCCAGCTGCAGTCCCACTCGTTCGACCAGTCACCATGGTGCCTAG
TGTTCCAGGAATCCCAGGTCCTTCCTCTCCCCAACCAGTACAGTCAGAAGCAAAAATGAGATTAAAAGCT
GCTTTGACCCAGCAACATCCTCCAGTTACCAATGGTGATACTGTCAAAGGTCATGGTAGCGGATTGGTTA
GGACTCAGTCAGAGGAATCTCGACCGCAGTCATTACAACAGCCAGCCACATCCACTACAGAAACTCCGGC
TTCTCCAGCTCACACAACTCCACAGACCCAAAGTGCAAGTGGTCGTCGGAGAAGAGCAGCTAACGAAGAT
CCTGATGAAAAAAGGAGAAAGTTTTTAGAGCGAAATAGAGCAGCAGCTTCAAGATGCCGACAAAAAAGGA
AAGTCTGGGTTCAGTCTTTAGAGAAGAAAGCTGAAGACTTGAGTTCATTAAATGGTCAGCTGCAGAGTGA
AGTCACCCTGCTGAGAAATGAAGTGGCACAGCTGAAACAGCTTCTTCTGGCTCATAAAGATTGCCCTGTA
ACCGCCATGCAGAAGAAATCTGGCTATCATACTGCTGATAAAGATGATAGTTCAGAAGACATTTCAGTGC
CGAGTAGTCCACATACAGAAGCTATACAGCATAGTTCGGTCAGCACATCCAATGGAGTCAGTTCAACCTC
CAAGGCAGAAGCTGTAGCCACTTCAGTCCTCACCCAGATGGCGGACCAGAGTACAGAGCCTGCTCTTTCA
CAGATCGTTATGGCTCCTTCCTCCCAGTCACAGCCCTCAGGAAGTTGA
